Addgene plasmid #10770: 1007 pGEX2T PTEN A4
Depositing lab: William Sellers. Depositing organization: Dana-Farber Cancer Institute.
Backbone
  Vector backbone: pGEX-2T
  Backbone size w/o insert (bp): 4948
  Vector type: Bacterial Expression
Growth in bacteria
  Bacterial resistance: Ampicillin, 100 μg/mL
  Growth temperature: 37°C
  Growth strain: DH5alpha
  Copy number: High Copy
Gene/Insert
  Gene/Insert name: PTEN
  Species: H. sapiens (human)
  Insert size (bp): 1200
  Mutation: A4: S380A, T382A, T383A, S385A
  Entrez Gene: PTEN (a.k.a. 10q23del, BZS, CWS1, DEC, GLM2, MHAM, MMAC1, PTEN1, PTENbeta, PTENgama, TEP1)
  Tag / fusion protein: GST (N terminal on backbone)
  Cloning method: Restriction Enzyme; 5′ cloning site BamHI (not destroyed); 3′ cloning site EcoRI (not destroyed)
  Sequencing primers: 5′ pGEX-5'
Terms and licenses: Academic/Nonprofit Terms; Industry Terms: Not Available to Industry
How to cite: 1007 pGEX2T PTEN A4 was a gift from William Sellers (Addgene plasmid # 10770 ; http://n2t.net/addgene:10770 ; RRID:Addgene_10770)
