[The description below was written by a language model from this plasmid's Addgene catalogue record.]
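Description:
1007 pGEX2T PTEN A4 is a bacterial expression plasmid built on the pGEX-2T backbone (about 4.9 kb without insert) for producing a human PTEN mutant as a glutathione S-transferase fusion protein in E. coli. It is maintained as a high-copy plasmid under ampicillin selection. The record lists no feature table, so the promoter and other regulatory elements are not explicitly stated. pGEX-series vectors generally drive the GST fusion from an IPTG-inducible tac promoter with a plasmid-borne lac repressor gene, and the 2T version places a thrombin cleavage site between GST and the cloned protein, allowing the tag to be removed after purification.

The insert is an approximately 1.2 kb human PTEN coding sequence cloned between the BamHI and EcoRI sites, both of which remain intact, placing PTEN downstream of and in frame with the N-terminal GST supplied by the backbone. The "A4" designation refers to four alanine substitutions, S380A, T382A, T383A and S385A, which replace a cluster of serine and threonine residues in the C-terminal tail of PTEN. These residues are known phosphorylation sites, so the alanine changes yield a form of the tumour-suppressor phosphatase that cannot be phosphorylated at these positions.

The record does not state a specific purpose, but the design supports expressing recombinant GST-PTEN A4 and purifying it on glutathione affinity resin. Such protein would suit in vitro work such as phosphatase activity assays, kinase substrate experiments, or GST pull-down binding studies comparing the non-phosphorylatable tail mutant with wild-type PTEN.
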