>Addgene plasmid #10770 | 1007 pGEX2T PTEN A4 | addgene partial sequence | sequence record 17703 | 10770 with pGEX 5'
ATGACAGCCATCATCAAAGAGATCGTTAGCAGAAACAAAAGGAGATATCAAGAGGATGGATTCGACTTAG
ACTTGACCTATATTTATCCAAACATTATTGCTATGGGATTTCCTGCAGAAAGACTTGAAGGCGTATACAG
GAACAATATTGATGATGTAGTAAGGTTTTTGGATTCAAAGCATAAAAACCATTACAAGATATACAATCTT
TGTGCTGAAAGACATTATGACACCGCCAAATTTAATTGCAGAGTTGCACAATATCCTTTTGAAGACCATA
ACCCACCACAGCTAGAACTTATCAAACCCTTTTGTGAAGATCTTGACCAATGGCTAAGTGAAGATGACAA
TCATGTTGCAGCAATTCACTGTAAAGCTGGAAAGGGACGAACTGGTGTAATGATATGTGCATATTTATTA
CATCGGGGCAAATTTTTAAAGGCACAAGAGGCCCTAGATTTCTATGGGGAAGTAAGGACCAGAGACAAAA
AGGGAGTAACTATTCCCAGTCAGAGGCGCTATGTGTATTATTATAGCTACCTGTTAAAGAATCATCTGGA
TTATAGACCAGTGGCACTGTTGTTTCACAAGATGATGTTTGAAACTATTCCAATGTTCAGTGGCGGAACT
TGCAATCCTCAGTTTGTGGTCTGCCAGCTAAAGGTGAAGATATATTCCCTCCATTC
